Addgene plasmid #214213: pDSG550
Purpose: Arabinose-inducible trpC (used in cross-feeding experiment)
Depositing lab: Uri Alon. Depositing organization: Weizmann Institute of Science. Publication: A synthetic differentiation circuit in Escherichia coli for suppressing mutant takeover. Glass DS, Bren A, Vaisbourd E, Mayo A, Alon U. Cell. 2024 Jan 31:S0092-8674(24)00061-8. doi: 10.1016/j.cell.2024.01.024. PubMed 38320549.
Backbone
  Vector backbone: pSB3A3
  Vector type: Bacterial Expression, Synthetic Biology
Growth in bacteria
  Bacterial resistance: Ampicillin, 100 μg/mL
  Growth temperature: 37°C
  Growth strain: DH5alpha
  Copy number: Low Copy
Gene/Insert
  Gene/Insert name: AraC, trpC
Terms and licenses: Academic/Nonprofit Terms; Industry Terms: Not Available to Industry
How to cite: pDSG550 was a gift from Uri Alon (Addgene plasmid # 214213 ; http://n2t.net/addgene:214213 ; RRID:Addgene_214213)
