[The description below was written by a language model from this plasmid's Addgene catalogue record and pLannotate feature annotations shown in this document.]
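Description:
pDSG550 is a 5.5 kb bacterial expression plasmid for synthetic biology work in Escherichia coli, built on the BioBrick backbone pSB3A3. It replicates from a p15A origin, which the catalogue lists as low copy and which is compatible with ColE1-type plasmids, so it can be co-maintained with other circuit components. Selection is by ampicillin through a β-lactamase gene driven by its native bla promoter. The annotation also picks up short fragments resembling the pBR322 bom region, an RSF origin and a partial β-lactamase sequence. These appear to be backbone remnants or partial homology matches rather than functional parts. BioBrick prefix and suffix sequences flank the insert region, with a his operon terminator just downstream of the suffix and a further putative terminator upstream of the prefix, which help insulate the cassette from transcription of the backbone.

The payload is an arabinose-inducible expression module. The araC regulator gene is encoded on the reverse strand and is transcribed divergently from the adjacent araBAD promoter, the classic arrangement in which AraC represses the promoter in the absence of L-arabinose and activates it when the sugar is present. Downstream of the promoter lies E. coli K-12 trpC, which encodes the bifunctional enzyme with TrpF isomerase and TrpC synthase domains that catalyses two sequential steps in tryptophan biosynthesis. No tags or reporters are annotated.

The record states that the plasmid supplies arabinose-inducible trpC for a cross-feeding experiment, in a study of a synthetic differentiation circuit in E. coli designed to suppress mutant takeover. The record does not describe the host strain or the details of the cross-feeding setup.
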