Features (pLannotate 1.2.2; 13 found; start..end, strand, type, name):
      1..879     -  CDS            araC: L-arabinose regulatory protein; araC
    906..1190    +  promoter       araBAD promoter: araBAD; promoter of the L-arabinose operon of E. coli; the araC regulatory gene is transcribed in the opposite direction (Guzman et al., 1995)
   1293..2651    +  CDS            trpC: TRPC_ECOLI - Also known as trpF. Experimental evidence at protein level: Swiss-Prot protein existence level 1. Bifunctional enzyme that catalyzes two sequential steps of tryptophan biosynthetic pathway. The first reaction is catalyzed by the isomerase, coded by the TrpF domain; the second reaction is catalyzed by the synthase, coded by the TrpC domain. From Escherichia coli (strain K12).
   2859..2879    +  misc_feature   BioBrick suffix: universal suffix for all parts
   2880..2937    +  terminator     his operon terminator: This putative transcriptin terminator from the E. coli his operon has a 2-bp deletion introduced during synthesis. Its efficiency has not been determined.
   3033..3893    -  CDS            AmpR: β-lactamase; bla; confers resistance to ampicillin, carbenicillin, and related antibiotics
   3894..3965    -  promoter       AmpR promoter: bla
   4151..4177    +  misc_feature   bom (fragment): basis of mobility region from pBR322
   4276..4331    -  rep_origin     RSF ori (fragment): Plasmids containing the RSF 1030 origin of replication can be propagated in E. coli cells that contain additional plasmids with compatible origins.
   4419..4964    -  rep_origin     p15A ori: Plasmids containing the medium-copy-number p15A origin of replication can be propagated in E. coli cells that contain a second plasmid with the ColE1 origin.
   5130..5375    -  CDS            bla(M) (fragment): β-lactamase lacking the signal sequence; bla(M); allows cytosolic expression of β-lactamase
   5454..5497    -  terminator     bacterial terminator: putative bacterial transcription terminator
   5500..5521    +  misc_feature   BioBrick prefix: BioBrick prefix for parts that do not start with "ATG"
>Addgene plasmid #214213 | pDSG550 | addgene full sequence | sequence record 426109 | Addgene NGS Result
TTATGACAACTTGACGGCTACATCATTCACTTTTTCTTCACAACCGGCACGGAACTCGCTCGGGCTGGCC
CCGGTGCATTTTTTAAATACCCGCGAGAAATAGAGTTGATCGTCAAAACCAACATTGCGACCGACGGTGG
CGATAGGCATCCGGGTGGTGCTCAAAAGCAGCTTCGCCTGGCTGATACGTTGGTCCTCGCGCCAGCTTAA
GACGCTAATCCCTAACTGCTGGCGGAAAAGATGTGACAGACGCGACGGCGACAAGCAAACATGCTGTGCG
ACGCTGGCGATATCAAAATTGCTGTCTGCCAGGTGATCGCTGATGTACTGACAAGCCTCGCGTACCCGAT
TATCCATCGGTGGATGGAGCGACTCGTTAATCGCTTCCATGCGCCGCAGTAACAATTGCTCAAGCAGATT
TATCGCCAGCAGCTCCGAATAGCGCCCTTCCCCTTGCCCGGCGTTAATGATTTGCCCAAACAGGTCGCTG
AAATGCGGCTGGTGCGCTTCATCCGGGCGAAAGAACCCCGTATTGGCAAATATTGACGGCCAGTTAAGCC
ATTCATGCCAGTAGGCGCGCGGACGAAAGTAAACCCACTGGTGATACCATTCGCGAGCCTCCGGATGACG
ACCGTAGTGATGAATCTCTCCTGGCGGGAACAGCAAAATATCACCCGGTCGGCAAACAAATTCTCGTCCC
TGATTTTTCACCACCCCCTGACCGCGAATGGTGAGATTGAGAATATAACCTTTCATTCCCAGCGGTCGGT
CGATAAAAAAATCGAGATAACCGTTGGCCTCAATCGGCGTTAAACCCGCCACCAGATGGGCATTAAACGA
GTATCCCGGCAGCAGGGGATCATTTTGCGCTTCAGCCATACTTTTCATACTCCCGCCATTCAGAGAAGAA
ACCAATTGTCCATATTGCATCAGACATTGCCGTCACTGCGTCTTTTACTGGCTCTTCTCGCTAACCAAAC
CGGTAACCCCGCTTATTAAAAGCATTCTGTAACAAAGCGGGACCAAAGCCATGACAAAAACGCGTAACAA
AAGTGTCTATAATCACGGCAGAAAAGTCCACATTGATTATTTGCACGGCGTCACACTTTGCTATGCCATA
GCATTTTTATCCATAAGATTAGCGGATCCTACCTGACGCTTTTTATCGCAACTCTCTACTGTTTCTCCAT
ACCCGTTTTTTTGGGCTAGCTACTAGAGAACTTTTCGGATCAAGCTATGAAGGACGCAAAGAGGGAACTA
AACACTTTACTAGAGTCACACAGGACTACTAGATGATGCAAACCGTTTTAGCGAAAATCGTCGCAGACAA
GGCGATTTGGGTAGAAGCCCGCAAACAGCAGCAACCGCTGGCCAGTTTTCAGAATGAGGTTCAGCCGAGC
ACGCGACATTTTTATGATGCGCTACAGGGTGCGCGCACGGCGTTTATTCTGGAGTGCAAGAAAGCGTCGC
CGTCAAAAGGCGTGATCCGTGATGATTTCGATCCAGCACGCATTGCCGCCATTTATAAACATTACGCTTC
GGCAATTTCGGTGCTGACTGATGAGAAATATTTTCAGGGGAGCTTTAATTTCCTCCCCATCGTCAGCCAA
ATCGCCCCGCAGCCGATTTTATGTAAAGACTTCATTATCGACCCTTACCAGATCTATCTGGCGCGCTATT
ACCAGGCCGATGCCTGCTTATTAATGCTTTCAGTACTGGATGACGACCAATATCGCCAGCTTGCCGCCGT
CGCTCACAGTCTGGAGATGGGGGTGCTGACCGAAGTCAGTAATGAAGAGGAACAGGAGCGCGCCATTGCA
TTGGGAGCAAAGGTCGTTGGCATCAACAACCGCGATCTGCGTGATTTGTCGATTGATCTCAACCGTACCC
GCGAGCTTGCGCCGAAACTGGGGCACAACGTGACGGTAATCAGCGAATCCGGCATCAATACTTACGCTCA
GGTGCGCGAGTTAAGCCACTTCGCTAACGGTTTTCTGATTGGTTCGGCGTTGATGGCCCATGACGATTTG
CACGCCGCCGTGCGCCGGGTGTTGCTGGGTGAGAATAAAGTATGTGGCCTGACGCGTGGGCAAGATGCTA
AAGCAGCTTATGACGCGGGCGCGATTTACGGTGGGTTGATTTTTGTTGCGACATCACCGCGTTGCGTCAA
CGTTGAACAGGCGCAGGAAGTGATGGCTGCGGCACCGTTGCAGTATGTTGGCGTGTTCCGCAATCACGAT
ATTGCCGATGTGGTGGACAAAGCTAAGGTGTTATCGCTGGCGGCAGTGCAACTGCATGGTAATGAAGAAC
AGCTGTATATCGATACGCTGCGTGAAGCTCTGCCAGCACATGTTGCCATCTGGAAAGCATTAAGCGTCGG
TGAAACCCTGCCCGCCCGCGAGTTTCAGCACGTTGATAAATATGTTTTAGACAACGGCCAGGGTGGAAGC
GGGCAACGTTTTGACTGGTCACTATTAAATGGTCAATCGCTTGGCAACGTTCTGCTGGCGGGGGGCTTAG
GCGCAGATAACTGCGTGGAAGCGGCACAAACCGGCTGCGCCGGACTTGATTTTAATTCTGCTGTAGAGTC
GCAACCGGGCATCAAAGACGCACGTCTTTTGGCCTCGGTTTTCCAGACGCTGCGCGCATATTAATAACTC
GGTACCAAAGACGAACAATAAGACGCTGAAAAGCGTCTTTTTTCGTTTTGGTCCTTTGAAGTTTAGGGGA
TAGTCCAATTATTGAAGGCCTCCCTAACGGGGGGCCTTTTTTTGTTTCTGGTCTCCCATCGAGTGGCGCG
CTTAGTTCCTCGTTTTCTCTCGTTGGAAGAAGAAGAAACGAGAAACTAAATACTAGAGTACTAGTAGCGG
CCGCTGCAGTCCGGCAAAAAAGGGCAAGGTGTCACCACCCTGCCCTTTTTCTTTAAAACCGAAAAGATTA
CTTCGCGTTATGCAGGCTTCCTCGCTCACTGACTCGCTGCGCTCGGTCGTTCGGCTGCGGCGAGCGGTAT
CAGCTCACTCAAAGGCGGTAATTTACCAATGCTTAATCAGTGAGGCACCTATCTCAGCGATCTGTCTATT
TCGTTCATCCATAGTTGCCTGACTCCCCGTCGTGTAGATAACTACGATACGGGAGGGCTTACCATCTGGC
CCCAGTGCTGCAATGATACCGCGAGACCCACGCTCACCGGCTCCAGATTTATCAGCAATAAACCAGCCAG
CCGGAAGGGCCGAGCGCAGAAGTGGTCCTGCAACTTTATCCGCCTCCATCCAGTCTATTAATTGTTGCCG
GGAAGCTAGAGTAAGTAGTTCGCCAGTTAATAGTTTGCGCAACGTTGTTGCCATTGCTACAGGCATCGTG
GTGTCACGCTCGTCGTTTGGTATGGCTTCATTCAGCTCCGGTTCCCAACGATCAAGGCGAGTTACATGAT
CCCCCATGTTGTGCAAAAAAGCGGTTAGCTCCTTCGGTCCTCCGATCGTTGTCAGAAGTAAGTTGGCCGC
AGTGTTATCACTCATGGTTATGGCAGCACTGCATAATTCTCTTACTGTCATGCCATCCGTAAGATGCTTT
TCTGTGACTGGTGAGTACTCAACCAAGTCATTCTGAGAATAGTGTATGCGGCGACCGAGTTGCTCTTGCC
CGGCGTCAATACGGGATAATACCGCGCCACATAGCAGAACTTTAAAAGTGCTCATCATTGGAAAACGTTC
TTCGGGGCGAAAACTCTCAAGGATCTTACCGCTGTTGAGATCCAGTTCGATGTAACCCACTCGTGCACCC
AACTGATCTTCAGCATCTTTTACTTTCACCAGCGTTTCTGGGTGAGCAAAAACAGGAAGGCAAAATGCCG
CAAAAAAGGGAATAAGGGCGACACGGAAATGTTGAATACTCATACTCTTCCTTTTTCAATATTATTGAAG
CATTTATCAGGGTTATTGTCTCATGAGCGGATACATATTTGAATGTATTTAGATCACGCATCTTCCCGAC
AACGCAGACCGTTCCGTGGCAAAGCAAAAGTTCAAAATCACCAACTGGTCCACCTACAACAAAGCTCTCA
TCAACCGTGGCTCCCTCACTTTCTGGCTGGATGATGGGGCGATTCAGGCCTGGTATGAGTCAGCAACACC
TTCTTCACGAGGCAGACCTCAGCGCTAGCGGAGTGTATACTGGCTTACTATGTTGGCACTGATGAGGGTG
TCAGTGAAGTGCTTCATGTGGCAGGAGAAAAAAGGCTGCACCGGTGCGTCAGCAGAATATGTGATACAGG
ATATATTCCGCTTCCTCGCTCACTGACTCGCTACGCTCGGTCGTTCGACTGCGGCGAGCGGAAATGGCTT
ACGAACGGGGCGGAGATTTCCTGGAAGATGCCAGGAAGATACTTAACAGGGAAGTGAGAGGGCCGCGGCA
AAGCCGTTTTTCCATAGGCTCCGCCCCCCTGACAAGCATCACGAAATCTGACGCTCAAATCAGTGGTGGC
GAAACCCGACAGGACTATAAAGATACCAGGCGTTTCCCCCTGGCGGCTCCCTCGTGCGCTCTCCTGTTCC
TGCCTTTCGGTTTACCGGTGTCATTCCGCTGTTATGGCCGCGTTTGTCTCATTCCACGCCTGACACTCAG
TTCCGGGTAGGCAGTTCGCTCCAAGCTGGACTGTATGCACGAACCCCCCGTTCAGTCCGACCGCTGCGCC
TTATCCGGTAACTATCGTCTTGAGTCCAACCCGGAAAGACATGCAAAAGCACCACTGGCAGCAGCCACTG
GTAATTGATTTAGAGGAGTTAGTCTTGAAGTCATGCGCCGGTTAAGGCTAAACTGAAAGGACAAGTTTTG
GTGACTGCGCTCCTCCAAGCCAGTTACCTCGGTTCAAAGAGTTGGTAGCTCAGAGAACCTTCGAAAAACC
GCCCTGCAAGGCGGTTTTTTCGTTTTCAGAGCAAGAGATTACGCGCAGACCAAAACGATCTCAAGAAGAT
CATCTTATTAAGGGGTCTGACGCTCAGTGGAACGAAAACTCACGTTAAGGGATTTTGGTCATGAGATTAT
CAAAAAGGATCTTCACCTAGATCCTTTTAAATTAAAAATGAAGTTTTAAATCAATCTAAAGTATATATGA
GTAAACTTGGTCTGACAGTTACCAATGCTTAATCAGTGAGGCACCTATCTCAGCGATCTGTCTATTTCGT
TCATCCATAGTTGCCTGACTCCCCGTCGTGTAGATAACTACGATACGGGAGGGCTTACCATCTGGCCCCA
GTGCTGCAATGATACCGCGAGACCCACGCTCACCGGCTCCAGATTTATCAGCAATAAACCAGCCAGCCGG
AAGGGCCGAGCGCAGAAGTGGTCCTGCAACTTTATCCGCCTCCATCCAGTCTATTCCATGGTGCCACCTG
ACGTCTAAGAAACCATTATTATCATGACATTAACCTATAAAAATAGGCGTATCACGAGGCAGAATTTCAG
ATAAAAAAAATCCTTAGCTTTCGCTAAGGATGATTTCTGGAATTCGCGGCCGCTTCTAGAG
